Addgene plasmid #131539: Ad-SNRK
Purpose: Expresses SNRK in mammalian cells
Depositing lab: Haiyan Xu. Depositing organization: Brown University. Publication: Identification of sucrose non-fermenting-related kinase (SNRK) as a suppressor of adipocyte inflammation. Li Y, Nie Y, Helou Y, Ding G, Feng B, Xu G, Salomon A, Xu H. Diabetes. 2013 Jul;62(7):2396-409. doi: 10.2337/db12-1081. Epub 2013 Mar 21. PubMed 23520131.
Backbone
  Vector backbone: pAd/CMV/V5-DEST
  Backbone manufacturer: Invitrogen (Life Technologies)
  Backbone size w/o insert (bp): 36686
  Total vector size (bp): 38932
  Modifications to backbone: No
  Vector type: Adenoviral
Growth in bacteria
  Bacterial resistance: Ampicillin, 100 μg/mL
  Growth temperature: 37°C
  Growth strain: NEB Stable
  Copy number: Unknown
Gene/Insert
  Gene/Insert name: SNF related kinase (alt name: SNRK)
  Species: M. musculus (mouse)
  Insert size (bp): 2246
  Mutation: No
  GenBank ID: NM_133741.2
  Entrez Gene: Snrk (a.k.a. 2010012F07Rik, AI448042, AW547029, E030034B15, R74830, mKIAA0096)
  Promoter: CMV
  Tag / fusion protein: No
  Cloning method: Gateway Cloning
  Sequencing primers: 5′ T7 primer TAATACGACTCACTATAGGG
Terms and licenses: Academic/Nonprofit Terms; Industry Terms: Not Available to Industry
How to cite: Ad-SNRK was a gift from Haiyan Xu (Addgene plasmid # 131539 ; http://n2t.net/addgene:131539 ; RRID:Addgene_131539)
