[The description below was written by a language model from this plasmid's Addgene catalogue record and the feature table of its GenBank file.]
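Description:
Ad-SNRK is an adenoviral expression plasmid built on the pAd/CMV/V5-DEST Gateway destination backbone, carrying the mouse SNF related kinase (Snrk) coding sequence for expression in mammalian cells. It is propagated in E. coli through a high-copy ColE1/pUC-type origin and selected with ampicillin via the beta-lactamase gene. These bacterial elements sit outside the viral genome, which is bounded by the two human adenovirus serotype 5 inverted terminal repeats. The left ITR is followed by the Ad5 Psi packaging signal, so the ITR-flanked genome can be replicated and encapsidated into adenoviral particles in a suitable producer cell line.

The expression cassette lies just downstream of the packaging signal. The human CMV immediate early enhancer and promoter drive the insert, with a T7 promoter in between that also serves as a sequencing primer site. The insert region is flanked by attB1 and attB2 sites, the scars left by Gateway recombination into the destination vector, and is terminated by the HSV thymidine kinase polyadenylation signal. The Snrk open reading frame itself is not annotated in the feature table, but the roughly 2.3 kb interval between the att sites fits the stated 2,246 bp insert. A V5 epitope coding sequence from the backbone lies after attB2, yet the catalogue lists no tag or fusion, so the kinase is presumably expressed untagged. The held sequence record (about 36.8 kb) is shorter than the catalogue's total size of about 38.9 kb, a discrepancy the record does not explain. The associated publication concerns SNRK as a suppressor of adipocyte inflammation, which fits use of the construct for adenovirus-mediated SNRK overexpression.
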