LOCUS       Exported 36821 bp ds-DNA circular SYN 12-MAY-2021
DEFINITION  Expresses SNRK in mammalian cells.
ACCESSION   .
VERSION     .
KEYWORDS    Ad-SNRK
SOURCE      synthetic DNA construct
  ORGANISM  synthetic DNA construct
REFERENCE   1 (bases 1 to 36821)
  AUTHORS   Li Y, Nie Y, Helou Y, Ding G, Feng B, Xu G, Salomon A, Xu H
  TITLE     Identification of sucrose non-fermenting-related kinase (SNRK) as a
            suppressor of adipocyte inflammation.
  JOURNAL   Diabetes. 2013 Jul;62(7):2396-409. doi: 10.2337/db12-1081. Epub 2013
            Mar 21.
  PUBMED    23520131
REFERENCE   2 (bases 1 to 36821)
  AUTHORS   .
  TITLE     Direct Submission
  JOURNAL   Exported May 12, 2021 from SnapGene Server 1.1.58
            http://www.snapgene.com
FEATURES             Location/Qualifiers
     source          1..36821
                     /organism="synthetic DNA construct"
                     /mol_type="other DNA"
     repeat_region   1..103
                     /label=ITR
                     /note="inverted terminal repeat of human adenovirus
                     serotype 5"
     misc_signal     191..341
                     /label=Ad5 Psi
                     /note="packaging signal for adenovirus serotype 5"
     primer_bind     complement(540..559)
                     /label=pRS-marker
                     /note="pRS vectors, use to sequence yeast selectable
                     marker"
     enhancer        731..1110
                     /label=CMV enhancer
                     /note="human cytomegalovirus immediate early enhancer"
     promoter        1111..1314
                     /label=CMV promoter
                     /note="human cytomegalovirus (CMV) immediate early
                     promoter"
     primer_bind     1265..1285
                     /label=CMV-F
                     /note="Human CMV immediate early promoter, forward primer"
     primer_bind     1359..1378
                     /label=T7
                     /note="T7 promoter, forward primer"
     promoter        1359..1377
                     /label=T7 promoter
                     /note="promoter for bacteriophage T7 RNA polymerase"
     protein_bind    1407..1431
                     /gene="mutant version of attB"
                     /label=attB1
                     /bound_moiety="BP Clonase(TM)"
                     /note="recombination site for the Gateway(R) BP reaction"
     protein_bind    complement(3784..3808)
                     /gene="mutant version of attB"
                     /label=attB2
                     /bound_moiety="BP Clonase(TM)"
                     /note="recombination site for the Gateway(R) BP reaction"
     CDS             3834..3875
                     /codon_start=1
                     /product="epitope tag from simian virus 5"
                     /label=V5 tag
                     /translation="GKPIPNPLLGLDST"
     primer_bind     complement(3915..3934)
                     /label=TK-pA-R
                     /note="Thymidine kinase polyA, reverse primer"
     polyA_signal    3959..4007
                     /label=HSV TK poly(A) signal
                     /note="herpes simplex virus thymidine kinase
                     polyadenylation signal (Cole and Stacy, 1985)"
     misc_feature    7725..7828
                     /label=Ad SA
                     /note="adenovirus major late transcript splice acceptor
                     (Friedrich and Soriano, 1991)"
     CDS             complement(14924..14935)
                     /codon_start=1
                     /product="Factor Xa recognition and cleavage site"
                     /label=Factor Xa site
                     /translation="IEGR"
     regulatory      22407..22416
                     /regulatory_class="other"
                     /note="vertebrate consensus sequence for strong initiation
                     of translation (Kozak, 1987)"
     repeat_region   34632..34734
                     /label=ITR
                     /note="inverted terminal repeat of human adenovirus
                     serotype 5"
     rep_origin      complement(34958..35546)
                     /direction=LEFT
                     /label=ori
                     /note="high-copy-number ColE1/pMB1/pBR322/pUC origin of
                     replication"
     primer_bind     complement(35038..35057)
                     /label=pBR322ori-F
                     /note="pBR322 origin, forward primer"
     CDS             complement(35698..36558)
                     /codon_start=1
                     /gene="bla"
                     /product="beta-lactamase"
                     /label=AmpR
                     /note="confers resistance to ampicillin, carbenicillin, and
                     related antibiotics"
                     /translation="MSIQHFRVALIPFFAAFCLPVFAHPETLVKVKDAEDQLGARVGYI
                     ELDLNSGKILESFRPEERFPMMSTFKVLLCGAVLSRVDAGQEQLGRRIHYSQNDLVEYS
                     PVTEKHLTDGMTVRELCSAAITMSDNTAANLLLTTIGGPKELTAFLHNMGDHVTRLDRW
                     EPELNEAIPNDERDTTMPVAMATTLRKLLTGELLTLASRQQLIDWMEADKVAGPLLRSA
                     LPAGWFIADKSGAGERGSRGIIAALGPDGKPSRIVVIYTTGSQATMDERNRQIAEIGAS
                     LIKHW"
     primer_bind     36321..36340
                     /label=Amp-R
                     /note="Ampicillin resistance gene, reverse primer"
     promoter        complement(36559..36663)
                     /gene="bla"
                     /label=AmpR promoter
     primer_bind     36731..36749
                     /label=pBRforEco
                     /note="pBR322 vectors, upsteam of EcoRI site, forward
                     primer"
ORIGIN
        1 catcatcaat aatatacctt attttggatt gaagccaata tgataatgag ggggtggagt
       61 ttgtgacgtg gcgcggggcg tgggaacggg gcgggtgacg tagtagtgtg gcggaagtgt
      121 gatgttgcaa gtgtggcgga acacatgtaa gcgacggatg tggcaaaagt gacgtttttg
      181 gtgtgcgccg gtgtacacag gaagtgacaa ttttcgcgcg gttttaggcg gatgttgtag
      241 taaatttggg cgtaaccgag taagatttgg ccattttcgc gggaaaactg aataagagga
      301 agtgaaatct gaataatttt gtgttactca tagcgcgtaa tatttgtcta gggccgcggg
      361 gactttgacc gtttacgtgg agactcgccc aggtgttttt ctcaggtgtt ttccgcgttc
      421 cgggtcaaag ttggcgtttt attattatag tcagtcgaag cttggatccg gtacctctag
      481 aattctcgag cggccgctag cgacatcgga tctcccgatc ccctatggtg cactctcagt
      541 acaatctgct ctgatgccgc atagttaagc cagtatctgc tccctgcttg tgtgttggag
      601 gtcgctgagt agtgcgcgag caaaatttaa gctacaacaa ggcaaggctt gaccgacaat
      661 tgcatgaaga atctgcttag ggttaggcgt tttgcgctgc ttcgcgatgt acgggccaga
      721 tatacgcgtt gacattgatt attgactagt tattaatagt aatcaattac ggggtcatta
      781 gttcatagcc catatatgga gttccgcgtt acataactta cggtaaatgg cccgcctggc
      841 tgaccgccca acgacccccg cccattgacg tcaataatga cgtatgttcc catagtaacg
      901 ccaataggga ctttccattg acgtcaatgg gtggagtatt tacggtaaac tgcccacttg
      961 gcagtacatc aagtgtatca tatgccaagt acgcccccta ttgacgtcaa tgacggtaaa
     1021 tggcccgcct ggcattatgc ccagtacatg accttatggg actttcctac ttggcagtac
     1081 atctacgtat tagtcatcgc tattaccatg gtgatgcggt tttggcagta catcaatggg
     1141 cgtggatagc ggtttgactc acggggattt ccaagtctcc accccattga cgtcaatggg
     1201 agtttgtttt ggcaccaaaa tcaacgggac tttccaaaat gtcgtaacaa ctccgcccca
     1261 ttgacgcaaa tgggcggtag gcgtgtacgg tgggaggtct atataagcag agctctctgg
     1321 ctaactagag aacccactgc ttactggctt atcgaaatta atacgactca ctatagggag
     1381 acccaagctg gctagttaag ctatcaacaa gtttgtacaa aaaagcaggc tccgcggccg
     1441 cccccttcac catggcaggg ttcaagcgag gatatgatgg gaaaattgct ggattatatg
     1501 atctggataa aaccttgggt cgaggtcatt ttgcagtggt caaacttgcc aggcatgtct
     1561 tcacaggtga gaaggtggca gtgaaagtca ttgacaagac gaagctggac actctagcca
     1621 ctggtcatct cttccaggaa gtgaggtgca tgaaactagt gcagcacccc aacattgtgc
     1681 gtctctatga agtcatagac acccagacca aactttatct cattctagaa cttggagatg
     1741 gaggagatat gtttgattat ataatgaagc acgaggaggg tcttaatgaa gacttggcca
     1801 agaagtactt tgctcagata gttcatgcta tatcttattg ccataaactc catgtggtcc
     1861 acagagactt gaaaccagag aatgtagtct tttttgaaaa acaaggtctt gtgaagttga
     1921 cagactttgg cttcagcaac aaatttcagc ctggaaagaa actcaccacg agctgcgggt
     1981 ctcttgcata ctctgctcca gaaatcctgc ttggcgatga gtacgatgcc cctgcagtag
     2041 acatatggag cctgggcgtg atccttttca tgctggtgtg tgggcagcca cccttccaag
     2101 aagccaacga cagcgagaca ctgaccatga tcatggactg caagtacacg gtgccacccc
     2161 gcgtgtctgc agggtgcagg gacctgatca cacgaatgct acagagagac cccaaaagga
     2221 gagcctctct ggaagagatt gaaagccacc cttggctcca gggagtggac ccatcaccag
     2281 ccaccaagta taacattccc ctcgtgtcct acaagaacct ctccgaggaa gagcacaaca
     2341 gcatcatcca gcgcatggtg ctcggggaca tcgcggaccg agacgccatc gtagaagccc
     2401 tggaaaccaa caggtacaac cacattaccg ccacttactt tttacttgct gaaaggatcc
     2461 tgagagaaaa gcaagagaaa gaaatacaga ccaggtctgc tagccccagc aacatcaagg
     2521 cccagtttag gcagtcatgg ccaaccaaaa ttgatgtacc ccaagacctt gaagatgatc
     2581 tcactgccac ccctctgtca catgccacag tcccgcagtc tcctgctagg gctggtgaca
     2641 atgtcctcaa tggccacagg agcaaaggcc tgtgtgaccc agccaagaaa gatgagctcc
     2701 cggagctggc tgggccggca ctgtccactg ttccacctgc aagcatgaag cccgcagcca
     2761 gtgggcgcaa gtgtctcttc agggtggaag aagatgagga ggaggatgag gaggacaaga
     2821 agcctgtgtc cctgtccacg caggtggtgc tgcgccggaa gccatcggtc accaatcgcc
     2881 tgacgtctcg caagagtgcc ccagtgctca accagatctt cgaggagggc gagtcagacg
     2941 acgagtttga catggacgag aacctgccgc ccaagctgag ccggctgaag atgaacattg
     3001 cctcaccagg cacagtgcac aagcgctacc accgcaggaa aagccagggc cggggctcta
     3061 gctgcagcag ctctgagacc agcgatgacg actccgagag ccggcggagg ctggacaagg
     3121 acagcggctt tgcttactcg tggcaccggc gtgacagcag tgaggggcca ccaggcagcg
     3181 agggcgatgg tggcggccag agcaagccta gcagcggtgg cggtgtggac aaggccagcc
     3241 cgggtgagca gggcacgggt ggtggcagcc agggaggctc tggtgggacc ccgtcgggta
     3301 cagcagggtc ctcaaggcgc tgtgcaggcc ctgactcatc ctcaccctcc cccgcctcag
     3361 cctctgccgc tccacgtggt gcagagcttg tgcagagcct caaactcgtg agcctgtgcc
     3421 taggctcaca gctgcatggc gccaagtaca ttctggaccc gcagaaggcc ttgttctcca
     3481 gcgtgaaggt gcaggagaag tccacgtgga agatgtgcat cagcgcccca ggccccagcc
     3541 cctctgctga ccttgacccg gtgaggacca agaagctgag gaacaacgcg ctccagctac
     3601 ctctgtgcga aaagaccatc tccgtgaaca tccagcgcag ccgcaaggaa gggctgctct
     3661 gcgcctccag ccccgccagc tgctgccatg tcatctgacc tgtaaagcgc gctcacttca
     3721 tctgttctga cgtgacaatg catggtcttt gtgcatgctg ctacacgaag ggtgggcgcg
     3781 ccgacccagc tttcttgtac aaagtggttg atctagaggg cccgcggttc gaaggtaagc
     3841 ctatccctaa ccctctcctc ggtctcgatt ctacgcgtac cggttagtaa tgagtttaaa
     3901 cgggggaggc taactgaaac acggaaggag acaataccgg aaggaacccg cgctatgacg
     3961 gcaataaaaa gacagaataa aacgcacggg tgttgggtcg tttgttcata aacgcggggt
     4021 tcggtcccag ggctggcact ctgtcgatac cccaccgaga ccccattggg gccaatacgc
     4081 ccgcgtttct tccttttccc caccccaccc cccaagttcg ggtgaaggcc cagggctcgc
     4141 agccaacgtc ggggcggcag gccctgccat agcagatccg attcgacaga tcactgaaat
     4201 gtgtgggcgt ggcttaaggg tgggaaagaa tatataaggt gggggtctta tgtagttttg
     4261 tatctgtttt gcagcagccg ccgccgccat gagcaccaac tcgtttgatg gaagcattgt
     4321 gagctcatat ttgacaacgc gcatgccccc atgggccggg gtgcgtcaga atgtgatggg
     4381 ctccagcatt gatggtcgcc ccgtcctgcc cgcaaactct actaccttga cctacgagac
     4441 cgtgtctgga acgccgttgg agactgcagc ctccgccgcc gcttcagccg ctgcagccac
     4501 cgcccgcggg attgtgactg actttgcttt cctgagcccg cttgcaagca gtgcagcttc
     4561 ccgttcatcc gcccgcgatg acaagttgac ggctcttttg gcacaattgg attctttgac
     4621 ccgggaactt aatgtcgttt ctcagcagct gttggatctg cgccagcagg tttctgccct
     4681 gaaggcttcc tcccctccca atgcggttta aaacataaat aaaaaaccag actctgtttg
     4741 gatttggatc aagcaagtgt cttgctgtct ttatttaggg gttttgcgcg cgcggtaggc
     4801 ccgggaccag cggtctcggt cgttgagggt cctgtgtatt ttttccagga cgtggtaaag
     4861 gtgactctgg atgttcagat acatgggcat aagcccgtct ctggggtgga ggtagcacca
     4921 ctgcagagct tcatgctgcg gggtggtgtt gtagatgatc cagtcgtagc aggagcgctg
     4981 ggcgtggtgc ctaaaaatgt ctttcagtag caagctgatt gccaggggca ggcccttggt
     5041 gtaagtgttt acaaagcggt taagctggga tgggtgcata cgtggggata tgagatgcat
     5101 cttggactgt atttttaggt tggctatgtt cccagccata tccctccggg gattcatgtt
     5161 gtgcagaacc accagcacag tgtatccggt gcacttggga aatttgtcat gtagcttaga
     5221 aggaaatgcg tggaagaact tggagacgcc cttgtgacct ccaagatttt ccatgcattc
     5281 gtccataatg atggcaatgg gcccacgggc ggcggcctgg gcgaagatat ttctgggatc
     5341 actaacgtca tagttgtgtt ccaggatgag atcgtcatag gccattttta caaagcgcgg
     5401 gcggagggtg ccagactgcg gtataatggt tccatccggc ccaggggcgt agttaccctc
     5461 acagatttgc atttcccacg ctttgagttc agatgggggg atcatgtcta cctgcggggc
     5521 gatgaagaaa acggtttccg gggtagggga gatcagctgg gaagaaagca ggttcctgag
     5581 cagctgcgac ttaccgcagc cggtgggccc gtaaatcaca cctattaccg gctgcaactg
     5641 gtagttaaga gagctgcagc tgccgtcatc cctgagcagg ggggccactt cgttaagcat
     5701 gtccctgact cgcatgtttt ccctgaccaa atccgccaga aggcgctcgc cgcccagcga
     5761 tagcagttct tgcaaggaag caaagttttt caacggtttg agaccgtccg ccgtaggcat
     5821 gcttttgagc gtttgaccaa gcagttccag gcggtcccac agctcggtca cctgctctac
     5881 ggcatctcga tccagcatat ctcctcgttt cgcgggttgg ggcggctttc gctgtacggc
     5941 agtagtcggt gctcgtccag acgggccagg gtcatgtctt tccacgggcg cagggtcctc
     6001 gtcagcgtag tctgggtcac ggtgaagggg tgcgctccgg gctgcgcgct ggccagggtg
     6061 cgcttgaggc tggtcctgct ggtgctgaag cgctgccggt cttcgccctg cgcgtcggcc
     6121 aggtagcatt tgaccatggt gtcatagtcc agcccctccg cggcgtggcc cttggcgcgc
     6181 agcttgccct tggaggaggc gccgcacgag gggcagtgca gacttttgag ggcgtagagc
     6241 ttgggcgcga gaaataccga ttccggggag taggcatccg cgccgcaggc cccgcagacg
     6301 gtctcgcatt ccacgagcca ggtgagctct ggccgttcgg ggtcaaaaac caggtttccc
     6361 ccatgctttt tgatgcgttt cttacctctg gtttccatga gccggtgtcc acgctcggtg
     6421 acgaaaaggc tgtccgtgtc cccgtataca gacttgagag gcctgtcctc gagcggtgtt
     6481 ccgcggtcct cctcgtatag aaactcggac cactctgaga caaaggctcg cgtccaggcc
     6541 agcacgaagg aggctaagtg ggaggggtag cggtcgttgt ccactagggg gtccactcgc
     6601 tccagggtgt gaagacacat gtcgccctct tcggcatcaa ggaaggtgat tggtttgtag
     6661 gtgtaggcca cgtgaccggg tgttcctgaa ggggggctat aaaagggggt gggggcgcgt
     6721 tcgtcctcac tctcttccgc atcgctgtct gcgagggcca gctgttgggg tgagtactcc
     6781 ctctgaaaag cgggcatgac ttctgcgcta agattgtcag tttccaaaaa cgaggaggat
     6841 ttgatattca cctggcccgc ggtgatgcct ttgagggtgg ccgcatccat ctggtcagaa
     6901 aagacaatct ttttgttgtc aagcttggtg gcaaacgacc cgtagagggc gttggacagc
     6961 aacttggcga tggagcgcag ggtttggttt ttgtcgcgat cggcgcgctc cttggccgcg
     7021 atgtttagct gcacgtattc gcgcgcaacg caccgccatt cgggaaagac ggtggtgcgc
     7081 tcgtcgggca ccaggtgcac gcgccaaccg cggttgtgca gggtgacaag gtcaacgctg
     7141 gtggctacct ctccgcgtag gcgctcgttg gtccagcaga ggcggccgcc cttgcgcgag
     7201 cagaatggcg gtagggggtc tagctgcgtc tcgtccgggg ggtctgcgtc cacggtaaag
     7261 accccgggca gcaggcgcgc gtcgaagtag tctatcttgc atccttgcaa gtctagcgcc
     7321 tgctgccatg cgcgggcggc aagcgcgcgc tcgtatgggt tgagtggggg accccatggc
     7381 atggggtggg tgagcgcgga ggcgtacatg ccgcaaatgt cgtaaacgta gaggggctct
     7441 ctgagtattc caagatatgt agggtagcat cttccaccgc ggatgctggc gcgcacgtaa
     7501 tcgtatagtt cgtgcgaggg agcgaggagg tcgggaccga ggttgctacg ggcgggctgc
     7561 tctgctcgga agactatctg cctgaagatg gcatgtgagt tggatgatat ggttggacgc
     7621 tggaagacgt tgaagctggc gtctgtgaga cctaccgcgt cacgcacgaa ggaggcgtag
     7681 gagtcgcgca gcttgttgac cagctcggcg gtgacctgca cgtctagggc gcagtagtcc
     7741 agggtttcct tgatgatgtc atacttatcc tgtccctttt ttttccacag ctcgcggttg
     7801 aggacaaact cttcgcggtc tttccagtac tcttggatcg gaaacccgtc ggcctccgaa
     7861 cggtaagagc ctagcatgta gaactggttg acggcctggt aggcgcagca tcccttttct
     7921 acgggtagcg cgtatgcctg cgcggccttc cggagcgagg tgtgggtgag cgcaaaggtg
     7981 tccctgacca tgactttgag gtactggtat ttgaagtcag tgtcgtcgca tccgccctgc
     8041 tcccagagca aaaagtccgt gcgctttttg gaacgcggat ttggcagggc gaaggtgaca
     8101 tcgttgaaga gtatctttcc cgcgcgaggc ataaagttgc gtgtgatgcg gaagggtccc
     8161 ggcacctcgg aacggttgtt aattacctgg gcggcgagca cgatctcgtc aaagccgttg
     8221 atgttgtggc ccacaatgta aagttccaag aagcgcggga tgcccttgat ggaaggcaat
     8281 tttttaagtt cctcgtaggt gagctcttca ggggagctga gcccgtgctc tgaaagggcc
     8341 cagtctgcaa gatgagggtt ggaagcgacg aatgagctcc acaggtcacg ggccattagc
     8401 atttgcaggt ggtcgcgaaa ggtcctaaac tggcgaccta tggccatttt ttctggggtg
     8461 atgcagtaga aggtaagcgg gtcttgttcc cagcggtccc atccaaggtt cgcggctagg
     8521 tctcgcgcgg cagtcactag aggctcatct ccgccgaact tcatgaccag catgaagggc
     8581 acgagctgct tcccaaaggc ccccatccaa gtataggtct ctacatcgta ggtgacaaag
     8641 agacgctcgg tgcgaggatg cgagccgatc gggaagaact ggatctcccg ccaccaattg
     8701 gaggagtggc tattgatgtg gtgaaagtag aagtccctgc gacgggccga acactcgtgc
     8761 tggcttttgt aaaaacgtgc gcagtactgg cagcggtgca cgggctgtac atcctgcacg
     8821 aggttgacct gacgaccgcg cacaaggaag cagagtggga atttgagccc ctcgcctggc
     8881 gggtttggct ggtggtcttc tacttcggct gcttgtcctt gaccgtctgg ctgctcgagg
     8941 ggagttacgg tggatcggac caccacgccg cgcgagccca aagtccagat gtccgcgcgc
     9001 ggcggtcgga gcttgatgac aacatcgcgc agatgggagc tgtccatggt ctggagctcc
     9061 cgcggcgtca ggtcaggcgg gagctcctgc aggtttacct cgcatagacg ggtcagggcg
     9121 cgggctagat ccaggtgata cctaatttcc aggggctggt tggtggcggc gtcgatggct
     9181 tgcaagaggc cgcatccccg cggcgcgact acggtaccgc gcggcgggcg gtgggccgcg
     9241 ggggtgtcct tggatgatgc atctaaaagc ggtgacgcgg gcgagccccc ggaggtaggg
     9301 ggggctccgg acccgccggg agagggggca ggggcacgtc ggcgccgcgc gcgggcagga
     9361 gctggtgctg cgcgcgtagg ttgctggcga acgcgacgac gcggcggttg atctcctgaa
     9421 tctggcgcct ctgcgtgaag acgacgggcc cggtgagctt gaacctgaaa gagagttcga
     9481 cagaatcaat ttcggtgtcg ttgacggcgg cctggcgcaa aatctcctgc acgtctcctg
     9541 agttgtcttg ataggcgatc tcggccatga actgctcgat ctcttcctcc tggagatctc
     9601 cgcgtccggc tcgctccacg gtggcggcga ggtcgttgga aatgcgggcc atgagctgcg
     9661 agaaggcgtt gaggcctccc tcgttccaga cgcggctgta gaccacgccc ccttcggcat
     9721 cgcgggcgcg catgaccacc tgcgcgagat tgagctccac gtgccgggcg aagacggcgt
     9781 agtttcgcag gcgctgaaag aggtagttga gggtggtggc ggtgtgttct gccacgaaga
     9841 agtacataac ccagcgtcgc aacgtggatt cgttgatatc ccccaaggcc tcaaggcgct
     9901 ccatggcctc gtagaagtcc acggcgaagt tgaaaaactg ggagttgcgc gccgacacgg
     9961 ttaactcctc ctccagaaga cggatgagct cggcgacagt gtcgcgcacc tcgcgctcaa
    10021 aggctacagg ggcctcttct tcttcttcaa tctcctcttc cataagggcc tccccttctt
    10081 cttcttctgg cggcggtggg ggagggggga cacggcggcg acgacggcgc accgggaggc
    10141 ggtcgacaaa gcgctcgatc atctccccgc ggcgacggcg catggtctcg gtgacggcgc
    10201 ggccgttctc gcgggggcgc agttggaaga cgccgcccgt catgtcccgg ttatgggttg
    10261 gcggggggct gccatgcggc agggatacgg cgctaacgat gcatctcaac aattgttgtg
    10321 taggtactcc gccgccgagg gacctgagcg agtccgcatc gaccggatcg gaaaacctct
    10381 cgagaaaggc gtctaaccag tcacagtcgc aaggtaggct gagcaccgtg gcgggcggca
    10441 gcgggcggcg gtcggggttg tttctggcgg aggtgctgct gatgatgtaa ttaaagtagg
    10501 cggtcttgag acggcggatg gtcgacagaa gcaccatgtc cttgggtccg gcctgctgaa
    10561 tgcgcaggcg gtcggccatg ccccaggctt cgttttgaca tcggcgcagg tctttgtagt
    10621 agtcttgcat gagcctttct accggcactt cttcttctcc ttcctcttgt cctgcatctc
    10681 ttgcatctat cgctgcggcg gcggcggagt ttggccgtag gtggcgccct cttcctccca
    10741 tgcgtgtgac cccgaagccc ctcatcggct gaagcagggc taggtcggcg acaacgcgct
    10801 cggctaatat ggcctgctgc acctgcgtga gggtagactg gaagtcatcc atgtccacaa
    10861 agcggtggta tgcgcccgtg ttgatggtgt aagtgcagtt ggccataacg gaccagttaa
    10921 cggtctggtg acccggctgc gagagctcgg tgtacctgag acgcgagtaa gccctcgagt
    10981 caaatacgta gtcgttgcaa gtccgcacca ggtactggta tcccaccaaa aagtgcggcg
    11041 gcggctggcg gtagaggggc cagcgtaggg tggccggggc tccgggggcg agatcttcca
    11101 acataaggcg atgatatccg tagatgtacc tggacatcca ggtgatgccg gcggcggtgg
    11161 tggaggcgcg cggaaagtcg cggacgcggt tccagatgtt gcgcagcggc aaaaagtgct
    11221 ccatggtcgg gacgctctgg ccggtcaggc gcgcgcaatc gttgacgctc tagaccgtgc
    11281 aaaaggagag cctgtaagcg ggcactcttc cgtggtctgg tggataaatt cgcaagggta
    11341 tcatggcgga cgaccggggt tcgagccccg tatccggccg tccgccgtga tccatgcggt
    11401 taccgcccgc gtgtcgaacc caggtgtgcg acgtcagaca acgggggagt gctccttttg
    11461 gcttccttcc aggcgcggcg gctgctgcgc tagctttttt ggccactggc cgcgcgcagc
    11521 gtaagcggtt aggctggaaa gcgaaagcat taagtggctc gctccctgta gccggagggt
    11581 tattttccaa gggttgagtc gcgggacccc cggttcgagt ctcggaccgg ccggactgcg
    11641 gcgaacgggg gtttgcctcc ccgtcatgca agaccccgct tgcaaattcc tccggaaaca
    11701 gggacgagcc ccttttttgc ttttcccaga tgcatccggt gctgcggcag atgcgccccc
    11761 ctcctcagca gcggcaagag caagagcagc ggcagacatg cagggcaccc tcccctcctc
    11821 ctaccgcgtc aggaggggcg acatccgcgg ttgacgcggc agcagatggt gattacgaac
    11881 ccccgcggcg ccgggcccgg cactacctgg acttggagga gggcgagggc ctggcgcggc
    11941 taggagcgcc ctctcctgag cggcacccaa gggtgcagct gaagcgtgat acgcgtgagg
    12001 cgtacgtgcc gcggcagaac ctgtttcgcg accgcgaggg agaggagccc gaggagatgc
    12061 gggatcgaaa gttccacgca gggcgcgagc tgcggcatgg cctgaatcgc gagcggttgc
    12121 tgcgcgagga ggactttgag cccgacgcgc gaaccgggat tagtcccgcg cgcgcacacg
    12181 tggcggccgc cgacctggta accgcatacg agcagacggt gaaccaggag attaactttc
    12241 aaaaaagctt taacaaccac gtgcgtacgc ttgtggcgcg cgaggaggtg gctataggac
    12301 tgatgcatct gtgggacttt gtaagcgcgc tggagcaaaa cccaaatagc aagccgctca
    12361 tggcgcagct gttccttata gtgcagcaca gcagggacaa cgaggcattc agggatgcgc
    12421 tgctaaacat agtagagccc gagggccgct ggctgctcga tttgataaac atcctgcaga
    12481 gcatagtggt gcaggagcgc agcttgagcc tggctgacaa ggtggccgcc atcaactatt
    12541 ccatgcttag cctgggcaag ttttacgccc gcaagatata ccatacccct tacgttccca
    12601 tagacaagga ggtaaagatc gaggggttct acatgcgcat ggcgctgaag gtgcttacct
    12661 tgagcgacga cctgggcgtt tatcgcaacg agcgcatcca caaggccgtg agcgtgagcc
    12721 ggcggcgcga gctcagcgac cgcgagctga tgcacagcct gcaaagggcc ctggctggca
    12781 cgggcagcgg cgatagagag gccgagtcct actttgacgc gggcgctgac ctgcgctggg
    12841 ccccaagccg acgcgccctg gaggcagctg gggccggacc tgggctggcg gtggcacccg
    12901 cgcgcgctgg caacgtcggc ggcgtggagg aatatgacga ggacgatgag tacgagccag
    12961 aggacggcga gtactaagcg gtgatgtttc tgatcagatg atgcaagacg caacggaccc
    13021 ggcggtgcgg gcggcgctgc agagccagcc gtccggcctt aactccacgg acgactggcg
    13081 ccaggtcatg gaccgcatca tgtcgctgac tgcgcgcaat cctgacgcgt tccggcagca
    13141 gccgcaggcc aaccggctct ccgcaattct ggaagcggtg gtcccggcgc gcgcaaaccc
    13201 cacgcacgag aaggtgctgg cgatcgtaaa cgcgctggcc gaaaacaggg ccatccggcc
    13261 cgacgaggcc ggcctggtct acgacgcgct gcttcagcgc gtggctcgtt acaacagcgg
    13321 caacgtgcag accaacctgg accggctggt gggggatgtg cgcgaggccg tggcgcagcg
    13381 tgagcgcgcg cagcagcagg gcaacctggg ctccatggtt gcactaaacg ccttcctgag
    13441 tacacagccc gccaacgtgc cgcggggaca ggaggactac accaactttg tgagcgcact
    13501 gcggctaatg gtgactgaga caccgcaaag tgaggtgtac cagtctgggc cagactattt
    13561 tttccagacc agtagacaag gcctgcagac cgtaaacctg agccaggctt tcaaaaactt
    13621 gcaggggctg tggggggtgc gggctcccac aggcgaccgc gcgaccgtgt ctagcttgct
    13681 gacgcccaac tcgcgcctgt tgctgctgct aatagcgccc ttcacggaca gtggcagcgt
    13741 gtcccgggac acatacctag gtcacttgct gacactgtac cgcgaggcca taggtcaggc
    13801 gcatgtggac gagcatactt tccaggagat tacaagtgtc agccgcgcgc tggggcagga
    13861 ggacacgggc agcctggagg caaccctaaa ctacctgctg accaaccggc ggcagaagat
    13921 cccctcgttg cacagtttaa acagcgagga ggagcgcatt ttgcgctacg tgcagcagag
    13981 cgtgagcctt aacctgatgc gcgacggggt aacgcccagc gtggcgctgg acatgaccgc
    14041 gcgcaacatg gaaccgggca tgtatgcctc aaaccggccg tttatcaacc gcctaatgga
    14101 ctacttgcat cgcgcggccg ccgtgaaccc cgagtatttc accaatgcca tcttgaaccc
    14161 gcactggcta ccgccccctg gtttctacac cgggggattc gaggtgcccg agggtaacga
    14221 tggattcctc tgggacgaca tagacgacag cgtgttttcc ccgcaaccgc agaccctgct
    14281 agagttgcaa cagcgcgagc aggcagaggc ggcgctgcga aaggaaagct tccgcaggcc
    14341 aagcagcttg tccgatctag gcgctgcggc cccgcggtca gatgctagta gcccatttcc
    14401 aagcttgata gggtctctta ccagcactcg caccacccgc ccgcgcctgc tgggcgagga
    14461 ggagtaccta aacaactcgc tgctgcagcc gcagcgcgaa aaaaacctgc ctccggcatt
    14521 tcccaacaac gggatagaga gcctagtgga caagatgagt agatggaaga cgtacgcgca
    14581 ggagcacagg gacgtgccag gcccgcgccc gcccacccgt cgtcaaaggc acgaccgtca
    14641 gcggggtctg gtgtgggagg acgatgactc ggcagacgac agcagcgtcc tggatttggg
    14701 agggagtggc aacccgtttg cgcaccttcg ccccaggctg gggagaatgt tttaaaaaaa
    14761 aaaaaagcat gatgcaaaat aaaaaactca ccaaggccat ggcaccgagc gttggttttc
    14821 ttgtattccc cttagtatgc ggcgcgcggc gatgtatgag gaaggtcctc ctccctccta
    14881 cgagagtgtg gtgagcgcgg cgccagtggc ggcggcgctg ggttctccct tcgatgctcc
    14941 cctggacccg ccgtttgtgc ctccgcggta cctgcggcct accgggggga gaaacagcat
    15001 ccgttactct gagttggcac ccctattcga caccacccgt gtgtacctgg tggacaacaa
    15061 gtcaacggat gtggcatccc tgaactacca gaacgaccac agcaactttc tgaccacggt
    15121 cattcaaaac aatgactaca gcccggggga ggcaagcaca cagaccatca atcttgacga
    15181 ccggtcgcac tggggcggcg acctgaaaac catcctgcat accaacatgc caaatgtgaa
    15241 cgagttcatg tttaccaata agtttaaggc gcgggtgatg gtgtcgcgct tgcctactaa
    15301 ggacaatcag gtggagctga aatacgagtg ggtggagttc acgctgcccg agggcaacta
    15361 ctccgagacc atgaccatag accttatgaa caacgcgatc gtggagcact acttgaaagt
    15421 gggcagacag aacggggttc tggaaagcga catcggggta aagtttgaca cccgcaactt
    15481 cagactgggg tttgaccccg tcactggtct tgtcatgcct ggggtatata caaacgaagc
    15541 cttccatcca gacatcattt tgctgccagg atgcggggtg gacttcaccc acagccgcct
    15601 gagcaacttg ttgggcatcc gcaagcggca acccttccag gagggcttta ggatcaccta
    15661 cgatgatctg gagggtggta acattcccgc actgttggat gtggacgcct accaggcgag
    15721 cttgaaagat gacaccgaac agggcggggg tggcgcaggc ggcagcaaca gcagtggcag
    15781 cggcgcggaa gagaactcca acgcggcagc cgcggcaatg cagccggtgg aggacatgaa
    15841 cgatcatgcc attcgcggcg acacctttgc cacacgggct gaggagaagc gcgctgaggc
    15901 cgaagcagcg gccgaagctg ccgcccccgc tgcgcaaccc gaggtcgaga agcctcagaa
    15961 gaaaccggtg atcaaacccc tgacagagga cagcaagaaa cgcagttaca acctaataag
    16021 caatgacagc accttcaccc agtaccgcag ctggtacctt gcatacaact acggcgaccc
    16081 tcagaccgga atccgctcat ggaccctgct ttgcactcct gacgtaacct gcggctcgga
    16141 gcaggtctac tggtcgttgc cagacatgat gcaagacccc gtgaccttcc gctccacgcg
    16201 ccagatcagc aactttccgg tggtgggcgc cgagctgttg cccgtgcact ccaagagctt
    16261 ctacaacgac caggccgtct actcccaact catccgccag tttacctctc tgacccacgt
    16321 gttcaatcgc tttcccgaga accagatttt ggcgcgcccg ccagccccca ccatcaccac
    16381 cgtcagtgaa aacgttcctg ctctcacaga tcacgggacg ctaccgctgc gcaacagcat
    16441 cggaggagtc cagcgagtga ccattactga cgccagacgc cgcacctgcc cctacgttta
    16501 caaggccctg ggcatagtct cgccgcgcgt cctatcgagc cgcacttttt gagcaagcat
    16561 gtccatcctt atatcgccca gcaataacac aggctggggc ctgcgcttcc caagcaagat
    16621 gtttggcggg gccaagaagc gctccgacca acacccagtg cgcgtgcgcg ggcactaccg
    16681 cgcgccctgg ggcgcgcaca aacgcggccg cactgggcgc accaccgtcg atgacgccat
    16741 cgacgcggtg gtggaggagg cgcgcaacta cacgcccacg ccgccaccag tgtccacagt
    16801 ggacgcggcc attcagaccg tggtgcgcgg agcccggcgc tatgctaaaa tgaagagacg
    16861 gcggaggcgc gtagcacgtc gccaccgccg ccgacccggc actgccgccc aacgcgcggc
    16921 ggcggccctg cttaaccgcg cacgtcgcac cggccgacgg gcggccatgc gggccgctcg
    16981 aaggctggcc gcgggtattg tcactgtgcc ccccaggtcc aggcgacgag cggccgccgc
    17041 agcagccgcg gccattagtg ctatgactca gggtcgcagg ggcaacgtgt attgggtgcg
    17101 cgactcggtt agcggcctgc gcgtgcccgt gcgcacccgc cccccgcgca actagattgc
    17161 aagaaaaaac tacttagact cgtactgttg tatgtatcca gcggcggcgg cgcgcaacga
    17221 agctatgtcc aagcgcaaaa tcaaagaaga gatgctccag gtcatcgcgc cggagatcta
    17281 tggccccccg aagaaggaag agcaggatta caagccccga aagctaaagc gggtcaaaaa
    17341 gaaaaagaaa gatgatgatg atgaacttga cgacgaggtg gaactgctgc acgctaccgc
    17401 gcccaggcga cgggtacagt ggaaaggtcg acgcgtaaaa cgtgttttgc gacccggcac
    17461 caccgtagtc tttacgcccg gtgagcgctc cacccgcacc tacaagcgcg tgtatgatga
    17521 ggtgtacggc gacgaggacc tgcttgagca ggccaacgag cgcctcgggg agtttgccta
    17581 cggaaagcgg cataaggaca tgctggcgtt gccgctggac gagggcaacc caacacctag
    17641 cctaaagccc gtaacactgc agcaggtgct gcccgcgctt gcaccgtccg aagaaaagcg
    17701 cggcctaaag cgcgagtctg gtgacttggc acccaccgtg cagctgatgg tacccaagcg
    17761 ccagcgactg gaagatgtct tggaaaaaat gaccgtggaa cctgggctgg agcccgaggt
    17821 ccgcgtgcgg ccaatcaagc aggtggcgcc gggactgggc gtgcagaccg tggacgttca
    17881 gatacccact accagtagca ccagtattgc caccgccaca gagggcatgg agacacaaac
    17941 gtccccggtt gcctcagcgg tggcggatgc cgcggtgcag gcggtcgctg cggccgcgtc
    18001 caagacctct acggaggtgc aaacggaccc gtggatgttt cgcgtttcag ccccccggcg
    18061 cccgcgccgt tcgaggaagt acggcgccgc cagcgcgcta ctgcccgaat atgccctaca
    18121 tccttccatt gcgcctaccc ccggctatcg tggctacacc taccgcccca gaagacgagc
    18181 aactacccga cgccgaacca ccactggaac ccgccgccgc cgtcgccgtc gccagcccgt
    18241 gctggccccg atttccgtgc gcagggtggc tcgcgaagga ggcaggaccc tggtgctgcc
    18301 aacagcgcgc taccacccca gcatcgttta aaagccggtc tttgtggttc ttgcagatat
    18361 ggccctcacc tgccgcctcc gtttcccggt gccgggattc cgaggaagaa tgcaccgtag
    18421 gaggggcatg gccggccacg gcctgacggg cggcatgcgt cgtgcgcacc accggcggcg
    18481 gcgcgcgtcg caccgtcgca tgcgcggcgg tatcctgccc ctccttattc cactgatcgc
    18541 cgcggcgatt ggcgccgtgc ccggaattgc atccgtggcc ttgcaggcgc agagacactg
    18601 attaaaaaca agttgcatgt ggaaaaatca aaataaaaag tctggactct cacgctcgct
    18661 tggtcctgta actattttgt agaatggaag acatcaactt tgcgtctctg gccccgcgac
    18721 acggctcgcg cccgttcatg ggaaactggc aagatatcgg caccagcaat atgagcggtg
    18781 gcgccttcag ctggggctcg ctgtggagcg gcattaaaaa tttcggttcc accgttaaga
    18841 actatggcag caaggcctgg aacagcagca caggccagat gctgagggat aagttgaaag
    18901 agcaaaattt ccaacaaaag gtggtagatg gcctggcctc tggcattagc ggggtggtgg
    18961 acctggccaa ccaggcagtg caaaataaga ttaacagtaa gcttgatccc cgccctcccg
    19021 tagaggagcc tccaccggcc gtggagacag tgtctccaga ggggcgtggc gaaaagcgtc
    19081 cgcgccccga cagggaagaa actctggtga cgcaaataga cgagcctccc tcgtacgagg
    19141 aggcactaaa gcaaggcctg cccaccaccc gtcccatcgc gcccatggct accggagtgc
    19201 tgggccagca cacacccgta acgctggacc tgcctccccc cgccgacacc cagcagaaac
    19261 ctgtgctgcc aggcccgacc gccgttgttg taacccgtcc tagccgcgcg tccctgcgcc
    19321 gcgccgccag cggtccgcga tcgttgcggc ccgtagccag tggcaactgg caaagcacac
    19381 tgaacagcat cgtgggtctg ggggtgcaat ccctgaagcg ccgacgatgc ttctgatagc
    19441 taacgtgtcg tatgtgtgtc atgtatgcgt ccatgtcgcc gccagaggag ctgctgagcc
    19501 gccgcgcgcc cgctttccaa gatggctacc ccttcgatga tgccgcagtg gtcttacatg
    19561 cacatctcgg gccaggacgc ctcggagtac ctgagccccg ggctggtgca gtttgcccgc
    19621 gccaccgaga cgtacttcag cctgaataac aagtttagaa accccacggt ggcgcctacg
    19681 cacgacgtga ccacagaccg gtcccagcgt ttgacgctgc ggttcatccc tgtggaccgt
    19741 gaggatactg cgtactcgta caaggcgcgg ttcaccctag ctgtgggtga taaccgtgtg
    19801 ctggacatgg cttccacgta ctttgacatc cgcggcgtgc tggacagggg ccctactttt
    19861 aagccctact ctggcactgc ctacaacgcc ctggctccca agggtgcccc aaatccttgc
    19921 gaatgggatg aagctgctac tgctcttgaa ataaacctag aagaagagga cgatgacaac
    19981 gaagacgaag tagacgagca agctgagcag caaaaaactc acgtatttgg gcaggcgcct
    20041 tattctggta taaatattac aaaggagggt attcaaatag gtgtcgaagg tcaaacacct
    20101 aaatatgccg ataaaacatt tcaacctgaa cctcaaatag gagaatctca gtggtacgaa
    20161 acagaaatta atcatgcagc tgggagagtc ctaaaaaaga ctaccccaat gaaaccatgt
    20221 tacggttcat atgcaaaacc cacaaatgaa aatggagggc aaggcattct tgtaaagcaa
    20281 caaaatggaa agctagaaag tcaagtggaa atgcaatttt tctcaactac tgaggcagcc
    20341 gcaggcaatg gtgataactt gactcctaaa gtggtattgt acagtgaaga tgtagatata
    20401 gaaaccccag acactcatat ttcttacatg cccactatta aggaaggtaa ctcacgagaa
    20461 ctaatgggcc aacaatctat gcccaacagg cctaattaca ttgcttttag ggacaatttt
    20521 attggtctaa tgtattacaa cagcacgggt aatatgggtg ttctggcggg ccaagcatcg
    20581 cagttgaatg ctgttgtaga tttgcaagac agaaacacag agctttcata ccagcttttg
    20641 cttgattcca ttggtgatag aaccaggtac ttttctatgt ggaatcaggc tgttgacagc
    20701 tatgatccag atgttagaat tattgaaaat catggaactg aagatgaact tccaaattac
    20761 tgctttccac tgggaggtgt gattaataca gagactctta ccaaggtaaa acctaaaaca
    20821 ggtcaggaaa atggatggga aaaagatgct acagaatttt cagataaaaa tgaaataaga
    20881 gttggaaata attttgccat ggaaatcaat ctaaatgcca acctgtggag aaatttcctg
    20941 tactccaaca tagcgctgta tttgcccgac aagctaaagt acagtccttc caacgtaaaa
    21001 atttctgata acccaaacac ctacgactac atgaacaagc gagtggtggc tcccgggcta
    21061 gtggactgct acattaacct tggagcacgc tggtcccttg actatatgga caacgtcaac
    21121 ccatttaacc accaccgcaa tgctggcctg cgctaccgct caatgttgct gggcaatggt
    21181 cgctatgtgc ccttccacat ccaggtgcct cagaagttct ttgccattaa aaacctcctt
    21241 ctcctgccgg gctcatacac ctacgagtgg aacttcagga aggatgttaa catggttctg
    21301 cagagctccc taggaaatga cctaagggtt gacggagcca gcattaagtt tgatagcatt
    21361 tgcctttacg ccaccttctt ccccatggcc cacaacaccg cctccacgct tgaggccatg
    21421 cttagaaacg acaccaacga ccagtccttt aacgactatc tcnnnnnnnn nnnnnnnnnn
    21481 nnnnnnnnnn nnnnnnnnnn nnnnnnnnnn nnnnnnnnnn nnnnnnnnnn nnnnnnnnnn
    21541 nnnnnnnnnn nnnnnnnnnn nnnnnnnnnn nnnnnnnnnn nnnnnnnnnn nnnnnnnnnn
    21601 nnnnnnnnnn nnnnnnnnnn nnnnnnnnnn nnnnnnnnnn nnnnnnnnnn nnnnnnnnnn
    21661 nnnnnnnnnn nnnnnnnnnn nnnnnnnnnn nnnnnnnnnn nnnnnnnnnn nnnnnnnnnn
    21721 nnnnnnnnnn nnnnnnnnnn nnnnnnnnnn nnnnnnnnnn nnnnnnnnnn nnnnnnnnnn
    21781 nnnnnnnnnn nnnnnnnnnn nnnnnnnnnn nnnnnnnnnn nnnnnnnnnn nnnnnnnnnn
    21841 nnnnnnnnnn nnnnnnnnnn nnnnnnnnnn nnnnnnnnnn nnnnnnnnnn nnnnnnnnnn
    21901 nnnnnnnnnn nnnnncagcc catgagccgt caggtggtgg atgatactaa atacaaggac
    21961 taccaacagg tgggcatcct acaccaacac aacaactctg gatttgttgg ctaccttgcc
    22021 cccaccatgc gcgaaggaca ggcctaccct gctaacttcc cctatccgct tataggcaag
    22081 accgcagttg acagcattac ccagaaaaag tttctttgcg atcgcaccct ttggcgcatc
    22141 ccattctcca gtaactttat gtccatgggc gcactcacag acctgggcca aaaccttctc
    22201 tacgccaact ccgcccacgc gctagacatg acttttgagg tggatcccat ggacgagccc
    22261 acccttcttt atgttttgtt tgaagtcttt gacgtggtcc gtgtgcacca gccgcaccgc
    22321 ggcgtcatcg aaaccgtgta cctgcgcacg cccttctcgg ccggcaacgc cacaacataa
    22381 agaagcaagc aacatcaaca acagctgccg ccatgggctc cagtgagcag gaactgaaag
    22441 ccattgtcaa agatcttggt tgtgggccat attttttggg cacctatgac aagcgctttc
    22501 caggctttgt ttctccacac aagctcgcct gcgccatagt caatacggcc ggtcgcgaga
    22561 ctgggggcgt acactggatg gcctttgcct ggaacccgca ctcaaaaaca tgctacctct
    22621 ttgagccctt tggcttttct gaccagcgac tcaagcaggt ttaccagttt gagtacgagt
    22681 cactcctgcg ccgtagcgcc attgcttctt cccccgaccg ctgtataacg ctggaaaagt
    22741 ccacccaaag cgtacagggg cccaactcgg ccgcctgtgg actattctgc tgcatgtttc
    22801 tccacgcctt tgccaactgg ccccaaactc ccatggatca caaccccacc atgaacctta
    22861 ttaccggggt acccaactcc atgctcaaca gtccccaggt acagcccacc ctgcgtcgca
    22921 accaggaaca gctctacagc ttcctggagc gccactcgcc ctacttccgc agccacagtg
    22981 cgcagattag gagcgccact tctttttgtc acttgaaaaa catgtaaaaa taatgtacta
    23041 gagacacttt caataaaggc aaatgctttt atttgtacac tctcgggtga ttatttaccc
    23101 ccacccttgc cgtctgcgcc gtttaaaaat caaaggggtt ctgccgcgca tcgctatgcg
    23161 ccactggcag ggacacgttg cgatactggt gtttagtgct ccacttaaac tcaggcacaa
    23221 ccatccgcgg cagctcggtg aagttttcac tccacaggct gcgcaccatc accaacgcgt
    23281 ttagcaggtc gggcgccgat atcttgaagt cgcagttggg gcctccgccc tgcgcgcgcg
    23341 agttgcgata cacagggttg cagcactgga acactatcag cgccgggtgg tgcacgctgg
    23401 ccagcacgct cttgtcggag atcagatccg cgtccaggtc ctccgcgttg ctcagggcga
    23461 acggagtcaa ctttggtagc tgccttccca aaaagggcgc gtgcccaggc tttgagttgc
    23521 actcgcaccg tagtggcatc aaaaggtgac cgtgcccggt ctgggcgtta ggatacagcg
    23581 cctgcataaa agccttgatc tgcttaaaag ccacctgagc ctttgcgcct tcagagaaga
    23641 acatgccgca agacttgccg gaaaactgat tggccggaca ggccgcgtcg tgcacgcagc
    23701 accttgcgtc ggtgttggag atctgcacca catttcggcc ccaccggttc ttcacgatct
    23761 tggccttgct agactgctcc ttcagcgcgc gctgcccgtt ttcgctcgtc acatccattt
    23821 caatcacgtg ctccttattt atcataatgc ttccgtgtag acacttaagc tcgccttcga
    23881 tctcagcgca gcggtgcagc cacaacgcgc agcccgtggg ctcgtgatgc ttgtaggtca
    23941 cctctgcaaa cgactgcagg tacgcctgca ggaatcgccc catcatcgtc acaaaggtct
    24001 tgttgctggt gaaggtcagc tgcaacccgc ggtgctcctc gttcagccag gtcttgcata
    24061 cggccgccag agcttccact tggtcaggca gtagtttgaa gttcgccttt agatcgttat
    24121 ccacgtggta cttgtccatc agcgcgcgcg cagcctccat gcccttctcc cacgcagaca
    24181 cgatcggcac actcagcggg ttcatcaccg taatttcact ttccgcttcg ctgggctctt
    24241 cctcttcctc ttgcgtccgc ataccacgcg ccactgggtc gtcttcattc agccgccgca
    24301 ctgtgcgctt acctcctttg ccatgcttga ttagcaccgg tgggttgctg aaacccacca
    24361 tttgtagcgc cacatcttct ctttcttcct cgctgtccac gattacctct ggtgatggcg
    24421 ggcgctcggg cttgggagaa gggcgcttct ttttcttctt gggcgcaatg gccaaatccg
    24481 ccgccgaggt cgatggccgc gggctgggtg tgcgcggcac cagcgcgtct tgtgatgagt
    24541 cttcctcgtc ctcggactcg atacgccgcc tcatccgctt ttttgggggc gcccggggag
    24601 gcggcggcga cggggacggg gacgacacgt cctccatggt tgggggacgt cgcgccgcac
    24661 cgcgtccgcg ctcgggggtg gtttcgcgct gctcctcttc ccgactggcc atttccttct
    24721 cctataggca gaaaaagatc atggagtcag tcgagaagaa ggacagccta accgccccct
    24781 ctgagttcgc caccaccgcc tccaccgatg ccgccaacgc gcctaccacc ttccccgtcg
    24841 aggcaccccc gcttgaggag gaggaagtga ttatcgagca ggacccaggt tttgtaagcg
    24901 aagacgacga ggaccgctca gtaccaacag aggataaaaa gcaagaccag gacaacgcag
    24961 aggcaaacga ggaacaagtc gggcgggggg acgaaaggca tggcgactac ctagatgtgg
    25021 gagacgacgt gctgttgaag catctgcagc gccagtgcgc cattatctgc gacgcgttgc
    25081 aagagcgcag cgatgtgccc ctcgccatag cggatgtcag ccttgcctac gaacgccacc
    25141 tattctcacc gcgcgtaccc cccaaacgcc aagaaaacgg cacatgcgag cccaacccgc
    25201 gcctcaactt ctaccccgta tttgccgtgc cagaggtgct tgccacctat cacatctttt
    25261 tccaaaactg caagataccc ctatcctgcc gtgccaaccg cagccgagcg gacaagcagc
    25321 tggccttgcg gcagggcgct gtcatacctg atatcgcctc gctcaacgaa gtgccaaaaa
    25381 tctttgaggg tcttggacgc gacgagaagc gcgcggcaaa cgctctgcaa caggaaaaca
    25441 gcgaaaatga aagtcactct ggagtgttgg tggaactcga gggtgacaac gcgcgcctag
    25501 ccgtactaaa acgcagcatc gaggtcaccc actttgccta cccggcactt aacctacccc
    25561 ccaaggtcat gagcacagtc atgagtgagc tgatcgtgcg ccgtgcgcag cccctggaga
    25621 gggatgcaaa tttgcaagaa caaacagagg agggcctacc cgcagttggc gacgagcagc
    25681 tagcgcgctg gcttcaaacg cgcgagcctg ccgacttgga ggagcgacgc aaactaatga
    25741 tggccgcagt gctcgttacc gtggagcttg agtgcatgca gcggttcttt gctgacccgg
    25801 agatgcagcg caagctagag gaaacattgc actacacctt tcgacagggc tacgtacgcc
    25861 aggcctgcaa gatctccaac gtggagctct gcaacctggt ctcctacctt ggaattttgc
    25921 acgaaaaccg ccttgggcaa aacgtgcttc attccacgct caagggcgag gcgcgccgcg
    25981 actacgtccg cgactgcgtt tacttatttc tatgctacac ctggcagacg gccatgggcg
    26041 tttggcagca gtgcttggag gagtgcaacc tcaaggagct gcagaaactg ctaaagcaaa
    26101 acttgaagga cctatggacg gccttcaacg agcgctccgt ggccgcgcac ctggcggaca
    26161 tcattttccc cgaacgcctg cttaaaaccc tgcaacaggg tctgccagac ttcaccagtc
    26221 aaagcatgtt gcagaacttt aggaacttta tcctagagcg ctcaggaatc ttgcccgcca
    26281 cctgctgtgc acttcctagc gactttgtgc ccattaagta ccgcgaatgc cctccgccgc
    26341 tttggggcca ctgctacctt ctgcagctag ccaactacct tgcctaccac tctgacataa
    26401 tggaagacgt gagcggtgac ggtctactgg agtgtcactg tcgctgcaac ctatgcaccc
    26461 cgcaccgctc cctggtttgc aattcgcagc tgcttaacga aagtcaaatt atcggtacct
    26521 ttgagctgca gggtccctcg cctgacgaaa agtccgcggc tccggggttg aaactcactc
    26581 cggggctgtg gacgtcggct taccttcgca aatttgtacc tgaggactac cacgcccacg
    26641 agattaggtt ctacgaagac caatcccgcc cgcctaatgc ggagcttacc gcctgcgtca
    26701 ttacccaggg ccacattctt ggccaattgc aagccatcaa caaagcccgc caagagtttc
    26761 tgctacgaaa gggacggggg gtttacttgg acccccagtc cggcgaggag ctcaacccaa
    26821 tccccccgcc gccgcagccc tatcagcagc agccgcgggc ccttgcttcc caggatggca
    26881 cccaaaaaga agctgcagct gccgccgcca cccacggacg aggaggaata ctgggacagt
    26941 caggcagagg aggttttgga cgaggaggag gaggacatga tggaagactg ggagagccta
    27001 gacgaggaag cttccgaggt cgaagaggtg tcagacgaaa caccgtcacc ctcggtcgca
    27061 ttcccctcgc cggcgcccca gaaatcggca accggttcca gcatggctac aacctccgct
    27121 cctcaggcgc cgccggcact gcccgttcgc cgacccaacc gtagatggga caccactgga
    27181 accagggccg gtaagtccaa gcagccgccg ccgttagccc aagagcaaca acagcgccaa
    27241 ggctaccgct catggcgcgg gcacaagaac gccatagttg cttgcttgca agactgtggg
    27301 ggcaacatct ccttcgcccg ccgctttctt ctctaccatc acggcgtggc cttcccccgt
    27361 aacatcctgc attactaccg tcatctctac agcccatact gcaccggcgg cagcggcagc
    27421 aacagcagcg gccacacaga agcaaaggcg accggatagc aagactctga caaagcccaa
    27481 gaaatccaca gcggcggcag cagcaggagg aggagcgctg cgtctggcgc ccaacgaacc
    27541 cgtatcgacc cgcgagctta gaaacaggat ttttcccact ctgtatgcta tatttcaaca
    27601 gagcaggggc caagaacaag agctgaaaat aaaaaacagg tctctgcgat ccctcacccg
    27661 cagctgcctg tatcacaaaa gcgaagatca gcttcggcgc acgctggaag acgcggaggc
    27721 tctcttcagt aaatactgcg cgctgactct taaggactag tttcgcgccc tttctcaaat
    27781 ttaagcgcga aaactacgtc atctccagcg gccacacccg gcgccagcac ctgttgtcag
    27841 cgccattatg agcaaggaaa ttcccacgcc ctacatgtgg agttaccagc cacaaatggg
    27901 acttgcggct ggagctgccc aagactactc aacccgaata aactacatga gcgcgggacc
    27961 ccacatgata tcccgggtca acggaatacg cgcccaccga aaccgaattc tcctggaaca
    28021 ggcggctatt accaccacac ctcgtaataa ccttaatccc cgtagttggc ccgctgccct
    28081 ggtgtaccag gaaagtcccg ctcccaccac tgtggtactt cccagagacg cccaggccga
    28141 agttcagatg actaactcag gggcgcagct tgcgggcggc tttcgtcaca gggtgcggtc
    28201 gcccgggcag ggtataactc acctgacaat cagagggcga ggtattcagc tcaacgacga
    28261 gtcggtgagc tcctcgcttg gtctccgtcc ggacgggaca tttcagatcg gcggcgccgg
    28321 ccgctcttca ttcacgcctc gtcaggcaat cctaactctg cagacctcgt cctctgagcc
    28381 gcgctctgga ggcattggaa ctctgcaatt tattgaggag tttgtgccat cggtctactt
    28441 taaccccttc tcgggacctc ccggccacta tccggatcaa tttattccta actttgacgc
    28501 ggtaaaggac tcggcggacg gctacgactg aatgttaagt ggagaggcag agcaactgcg
    28561 cctgaaacac ctggtccact gtcgccgcca caagtgcttt gcccgcgact ccggtgagtt
    28621 ttgctacttt gaattgcccg aggatcatat cgagggcccg gcgcacggcg tccggcttac
    28681 cgcccaggga gagcttgccc gtagcctgat tcgggagttt acccagcgcc ccctgctagt
    28741 tgagcgggac aggggaccct gtgttctcac tgtgatttgc aactgtccta accctggatt
    28801 acatcaagat ctttgttgcc atctctgtgc tgagtataat aaatacagaa attaaaatat
    28861 actggggctc ctatcgccat cctgtaaacg ccaccgtctt cacccgccca agcaaaccaa
    28921 ggcgaacctt acctggtact tttaacatct ctccctctgt gatttacaac agtttcaacc
    28981 cagacggagt gagtctacga gagaacctct ccgagctcag ctactccatc agaaaaaaca
    29041 ccaccctcct tacctgccgg gaacgtacga gtgcgtcacc ggccgctgca ccacacctac
    29101 cgcctgaccg taaaccagac tttttccgga cagacctcaa taactctgtt taccagaaca
    29161 ggaggtgagc ttagaaaacc cttagggtat taggccaaag gcgcagctac tgtggggttt
    29221 atgaacaatt caagcaactc tacgggctat tctaattcag gtttctctag aaatggacgg
    29281 aattattaca gagcagcgcc tgctagaaag acgcagggca gcggccgagc aacagcgcat
    29341 gaatcaagag ctccaagaca tggttaactt gcaccagtgc aaaaggggta tcttttgtct
    29401 ggtaaagcag gccaaagtca cctacgacag taataccacc ggacaccgcc ttagctacaa
    29461 gttgccaacc aagcgtcaga aattggtggt catggtggga gaaaagccca ttaccataac
    29521 tcagcactcg gtagaaaccg aaggctgcat tcactcacct tgtcaaggac ctgaggatct
    29581 ctgcaccctt attaagaccc tgtgcggtct caaagatctt attcccttta actaataaaa
    29641 aaaaataata aagcatcact tacttaaaat cagttagcaa atttctgtcc agtttattca
    29701 gcagcacctc cttgccctcc tcccagctct ggtattgcag cttcctcctg gctgcaaact
    29761 ttctccacaa tctaaatgga atgtcagttt cctcctgttc ctgtccatcc gcacccacta
    29821 tcttcatgtt gttgcagatg aagcgcgcaa gaccgtctga agataccttc aaccccgtgt
    29881 atccatatga cacggaaacc ggtcctccaa ctgtgccttt tcttactcct ccctttgtat
    29941 cccccaatgg gtttcaagag agtccccctg gggtactctc tttgcgccta tccgaacctc
    30001 tagttacctc caatggcatg cttgcgctca aaatgggcaa cggcctctct ctggacgagg
    30061 ccggcaacct tacctcccaa aatgtaacca ctgtgagccc acctctcaaa aaaaccaagt
    30121 caaacataaa cctggaaata tctgcacccc tcacagttac ctcagaagcc ctaactgtgg
    30181 ctgccgccgc acctctaatg gtcgcgggca acacactcac catgcaatca caggccccgc
    30241 taaccgtgca cgactccaaa cttagcattg ccacccaagg acccctcaca gtgtcagaag
    30301 gaaagctagc cctgcaaaca tcaggccccc tcaccaccac cgatagcagt acccttacta
    30361 tcactgcctc accccctcta actactgcca ctggtagctt gggcattgac ttgaaagagc
    30421 ccatttatac acaaaatgga aaactaggac taaagtacgg ggctcctttg catgtaacag
    30481 acgacctaaa cactttgacc gtagcaactg gtccaggtgt gactattaat aatacttcct
    30541 tgcaaactaa agttactgga gccttgggtt ttgattcaca aggcaatatg caacttaatg
    30601 tagcaggagg actaaggatt gattctcaaa acagacgcct tatacttgat gttagttatc
    30661 cgtttgatgc tcaaaaccaa ctaaatctaa gactaggaca gggccctctt tttataaact
    30721 cagcccacaa cttggatatt aactacaaca aaggccttta cttgtttaca gcttcaaaca
    30781 attccaaaaa gcttgaggtt aacctaagca ctgccaaggg gttgatgttt gacgctacag
    30841 ccatagccat taatgcagga gatgggcttg aatttggttc acctaatgca ccaaacacaa
    30901 atcccctcaa aacaaaaatt ggccatggcc tagaatttga ttcaaacaag gctatggttc
    30961 ctaaactagg aactggcctt agttttgaca gcacaggtgc cattacagta ggaaacaaaa
    31021 ataatgataa gctaactttg tggaccacac cagctccatc tcctaactgt agactaaatg
    31081 cagagaaaga tgctaaactc actttggtct taacaaaatg tggcagtcaa atacttgcta
    31141 cagtttcagt tttggctgtt aaaggcagtt tggctccaat atctggaaca gttcaaagtg
    31201 ctcatcttat tataagattt gacgaaaatg gagtgctact aaacaattcc ttcctggacc
    31261 cagaatattg gaactttaga aatggagatc ttactgaagg cacagcctat acaaacgctg
    31321 ttggatttat gcctaaccta tcagcttatc caaaatctca cggtaaaact gccaaaagta
    31381 acattgtcag tcaagtttac ttaaacggag acaaaactaa acctgtaaca ctaaccatta
    31441 cactaaacgg tacacaggaa acaggagaca caactccaag tgcatactct atgtcatttt
    31501 catgggactg gtctggccac aactacatta atgaaatatt tgccacatcc tcttacactt
    31561 tttcatacat tgcccaagaa taaagaatcg tttgtgttat gtttcaacgt gtttattttt
    31621 caattgcaga aaatttcgaa tcatttttca ttcagtagta tagccccacc accacatagc
    31681 ttatacagat caccgtacct taatcaaact cacagaaccc tagtattcaa cctgccacct
    31741 ccctcccaac acacagagta cacagtcctt tctccccggc tggccttaaa aagcatcata
    31801 tcatgggtaa cagacatatt cttaggtgtt atattccaca cggtttcctg tcgagccaaa
    31861 cgctcatcag tgatattaat aaactccccg ggcagctcac ttaagttcat gtcgctgtcc
    31921 agctgctgag ccacaggctg ctgtccaact tgcggttgct taacgggcgg cgaaggagaa
    31981 gtccacgcct acatgggggt agagtcataa tcgtgcatca ggatagggcg gtggtgctgc
    32041 agcagcgcgc gaataaactg ctgccgccgc cgctccgtcc tgcaggaata caacatggca
    32101 gtggtctcct cagcgatgat tcgcaccgcc cgcagcataa ggcgccttgt cctccgggca
    32161 cagcagcgca ccctgatctc acttaaatca gcacagtaac tgcagcacag caccacaata
    32221 ttgttcaaaa tcccacagtg caaggcgctg tatccaaagc tcatggcggg gaccacagaa
    32281 cccacgtggc catcatacca caagcgcagg tagattaagt ggcgacccct cataaacacg
    32341 ctggacataa acattacctc ttttggcatg ttgtaattca ccacctcccg gtaccatata
    32401 aacctctgat taaacatggc gccatccacc accatcctaa accagctggc caaaacctgc
    32461 ccgccggcta tacactgcag ggaaccggga ctggaacaat gacagtggag agcccaggac
    32521 tcgtaaccat ggatcatcat gctcgtcatg atatcaatgt tggcacaaca caggcacacg
    32581 tgcatacact tcctcaggat tacaagctcc tcccgcgtta gaaccatatc ccagggaaca
    32641 acccattcct gaatcagcgt aaatcccaca ctgcagggaa gacctcgcac gtaactcacg
    32701 ttgtgcattg tcaaagtgtt acattcgggc agcagcggat gatcctccag tatggtagcg
    32761 cgggtttctg tctcaaaagg aggtagacga tccctactgt acggagtgcg ccgagacaac
    32821 cgagatcgtg ttggtcgtag tgtcatgcca aatggaacgc cggacgtagt catatttcct
    32881 gaagcaaaac caggtgcggg cgtgacaaac agatctgcgt ctccggtctc gccgcttaga
    32941 tcgctctgtg tagtagttgt agtatatcca ctctctcaaa gcatccaggc gccccctggc
    33001 ttcgggttct atgtaaactc cttcatgcgc cgctgccctg ataacatcca ccaccgcaga
    33061 ataagccaca cccagccaac ctacacattc gttctgcgag tcacacacgg gaggagcggg
    33121 aagagctgga agaaccatgt tttttttttt attccaaaag attatccaaa acctcaaaat
    33181 gaagatctat taagtgaacg cgctcccctc cggtggcgtg gtcaaactct acagccaaag
    33241 aacagataat ggcatttgta agatgttgca caatggcttc caaaaggcaa acggccctca
    33301 cgtccaagtg gacgtaaagg ctaaaccctt cagggtgaat ctcctctata aacattccag
    33361 caccttcaac catgcccaaa taattctcat ctcgccacct tctcaatata tctctaagca
    33421 aatcccgaat attaagtccg gccattgtaa aaatctgctc cagagcgccc tccaccttca
    33481 gcctcaagca gcgaatcatg attgcaaaaa ttcaggttcc tcacagacct gtataagatt
    33541 caaaagcgga acattaacaa aaataccgcg atcccgtagg tcccttcgca gggccagctg
    33601 aacataatcg tgcaggtctg cacggaccag cgcggccact tccccgccag gaaccatgac
    33661 aaaagaaccc acactgatta tgacacgcat actcggagct atgctaacca gcgtagcccc
    33721 gatgtaagct tgttgcatgg gcggcgatat aaaatgcaag gtgctgctca aaaaatcagg
    33781 caaagcctcg cgcaaaaaag aaagcacatc gtagtcatgc tcatgcagat aaaggcaggt
    33841 aagctccgga accaccacag aaaaagacac catttttctc tcaaacatgt ctgcgggttt
    33901 ctgcataaac acaaaataaa ataacaaaaa aacatttaaa cattagaagc ctgtcttaca
    33961 acaggaaaaa caacccttat aagcataaga cggactacgg ccatgccggc gtgaccgtaa
    34021 aaaaactggt caccgtgatt aaaaagcacc accgacagct cctcggtcat gtccggagtc
    34081 ataatgtaag actcggtaaa cacatcaggt tgattcacat cggtcagtgc taaaaagcga
    34141 ccgaaatagc ccgggggaat acatacccgc aggcgtagag acaacattac agcccccata
    34201 ggaggtataa caaaattaat aggagagaaa aacacataaa cacctgaaaa accctcctgc
    34261 ctaggcaaaa tagcaccctc ccgctccaga acaacataca gcgcttccac agcggcagcc
    34321 ataacagtca gccttaccag taaaaaagaa aacctattaa aaaaacacca ctcgacacgg
    34381 caccagctca atcagtcaca gtgtaaaaaa gggccaagtg cagagcgagt atatatagga
    34441 ctaaaaaatg acgtaacggt taaagtccac aaaaaacacc cagaaaaccg cacgcgaacc
    34501 tacgcccaga aacgaaagcc aaaaaaccca caacttcctc aaatcgtcac ttccgttttc
    34561 ccacgttacg tcacttccca ttttaagaaa actacaattc ccaacacata caagttactc
    34621 cgccctaaaa cctacgtcac ccgccccgtt cccacgcccc gcgccacgtc acaaactcca
    34681 ccccctcatt atcatattgg cttcaatcca aaataaggta tattattgat gatgttaatt
    34741 aatttaaatc cgcatgcgat atcgagctct cccgggaatt cggatctgcg acgcgaggct
    34801 ggatggcctt ccccattatg attcttctcg cttccggcgg catcgggatg cccgcgttgc
    34861 aggccatgct gtccaggcag gtagatgacg accatcaggg acagcttcaa ggccagcaaa
    34921 aggccaggaa ccgtaaaaag gccgcgttgc tggcgttttt ccataggctc cgcccccctg
    34981 acgagcatca caaaaatcga cgctcaagtc agaggtggcg aaacccgaca ggactataaa
    35041 gataccaggc gtttccccct ggaagctccc tcgtgcgctc tcctgttccg accctgccgc
    35101 ttaccggata cctgtccgcc tttctccctt cgggaagcgt ggcgctttct catagctcac
    35161 gctgtaggta tctcagttcg gtgtaggtcg ttcgctccaa gctgggctgt gtgcacgaac
    35221 cccccgttca gcccgaccgc tgcgccttat ccggtaacta tcgtcttgag tccaacccgg
    35281 taagacacga cttatcgcca ctggcagcag ccactggtaa caggattagc agagcgaggt
    35341 atgtaggcgg tgctacagag ttcttgaagt ggtggcctaa ctacggctac actagaagga
    35401 cagtatttgg tatctgcgct ctgctgaagc cagttacctt cggaaaaaga gttggtagct
    35461 cttgatccgg caaacaaacc accgctggta gcggtggttt ttttgtttgc aagcagcaga
    35521 ttacgcgcag aaaaaaagga tctcaagaag atcctttgat cttttctacg gggtctgacg
    35581 ctcagtggaa cgaaaactca cgttaaggga ttttggtcat gagattatca aaaaggatct
    35641 tcacctagat ccttttaaat caatctaaag tatatatgag taaacttggt ctgacagtta
    35701 ccaatgctta atcagtgagg cacctatctc agcgatctgt ctatttcgtt catccatagt
    35761 tgcctgactc cccgtcgtgt agataactac gatacgggag ggcttaccat ctggccccag
    35821 tgctgcaatg ataccgcgag acccacgctc accggctcca gatttatcag caataaacca
    35881 gccagccgga agggccgagc gcagaagtgg tcctgcaact ttatccgcct ccatccagtc
    35941 tattaattgt tgccgggaag ctagagtaag tagttcgcca gttaatagtt tgcgcaacgt
    36001 tgttgccatt gctacaggca tcgtggtgtc acgctcgtcg tttggtatgg cttcattcag
    36061 ctccggttcc caacgatcaa ggcgagttac atgatccccc atgttgtgca aaaaagcggt
    36121 tagctccttc ggtcctccga tcgttgtcag aagtaagttg gccgcagtgt tatcactcat
    36181 ggttatggca gcactgcata attctcttac tgtcatgcca tccgtaagat gcttttctgt
    36241 gactggtgag tactcaacca agtcattctg agaatagtgt atgcggcgac cgagttgctc
    36301 ttgcccggcg tcaacacggg ataataccgc gccacatagc agaactttaa aagtgctcat
    36361 cattggaaaa cgttcttcgg ggcgaaaact ctcaaggatc ttaccgctgt tgagatccag
    36421 ttcgatgtaa cccactcgtg cacccaactg atcttcagca tcttttactt tcaccagcgt
    36481 ttctgggtga gcaaaaacag gaaggcaaaa tgccgcaaaa aagggaataa gggcgacacg
    36541 gaaatgttga atactcatac tcttcctttt tcaatattat tgaagcattt atcagggtta
    36601 ttgtctcatg agcggataca tatttgaatg tatttagaaa aataaacaaa taggggttcc
    36661 gcgcacattt ccccgaaaag tgccacctga cgtctaagaa accattatta tcatgacatt
    36721 aacctataaa aataggcgta tcacgaggcc ctttcgtctt caagaattgg atccgaattc
    36781 ccgggagagc tcgatatcgc atgcggattt aaattaatta a
//
